>Addgene plasmid #210555 | ipGL2Cas | addgene full sequence | sequence record 426252 | Addgene NGS Result
GAAGATCCTTTGATCTTTTCTACGGGGTCTGACGCTCAGTGGAACGAAAACTCACGTTAAGGGATTTTGG
TCATGAGATTATCAAAAAGGATCTTCACCTAGATCCTTTTGGATCTCCTGTGGTTGGCATGCACATACAA
ATGGACGAACGGATAAACCTTTTCACGCCCTTTTAAATATCCGATTATTCTAATAAACGCTCTTTTCTCT
TAGGTTTACCCGCCAATATATCCTGTCAAACACTGATAGTTTAAACTGAAGGCGGGAAACGACAATCTGC
TAGTGGATCTCCCAGTCACGACGTTGTAAAACGGGCGCCCCGCGGAAAGCTTGCTAGCCAATTGGGGCCC
AACGTTCTCGAGTTTTTCTAGAAGGCCTTGGATCCACCCGGGAGAATTCGTCGACTTTGCGGCCGCATCG
ATACTGCAGGAGCTCGGTACCTTTTACTAGTGATATCGATCATGAGCGACCTCACCCCTATGTGTTTTAT
GTTTTTTTAGATCCAACAAAATCCAAATCCTTTTTTTTCCCTCGGCCACCGGCGGTACAAACGGCGTCGT
TTCGCGGATTAGAAAAACGTTCTGTCTTGATATCATTTACTTCATTCTAAGCGGCTTTGGTCTGAATTTT
TTATATACAAGGCCTGTCTCCGTTTTTGTAAAGGGAAAACAGTAGGATCCATTTTAGCCTCTGTAAGTAA
CAATATTGGGCCCCTAAAAGCCCACCCATTTTGGGGCCAGCAAACCAAGGCACCCTCGGTTCCGCACGCT
CGCTAAGACGCTAACCTATGCATATGTTGATATGTTTTTTCTCTTCCTTTTGGTATGAATCTTGATTTGT
TTTGATACTCATGATGTACATTCGTATTCTCTTACGTATTGTAAACCATCCTATTTCAGATCACGATTAT
ATCTTTACATTTACATTTTTCATTTTTATTTCTGTTTGAATGTTACAATTTACTAGTAGAGTTATTCATT
AAAATACTACAACTGGTATACAGAAATGTAATTTGAGTGATAAATTATATGAAATAATTAAGTAATATAT
GTGATATTTATGGATCCAAACAAAAACTAATTACTGGTTCATTTTCTATTTTAGATGTAAGCAAAATGTG
TAAGATTCAAGGTATATATATATCCCAATATACGTATATATGTGGTACTCACTAGCTAGTAGCTCTCTCA
CAACTGTGTCTTTTGGTTTTCATCAGCTGATCCTCTCCAACTAACTATCCATCTTTTGTTTTGCGGTTGG
ACTTGGAGGTACCAAGAATATTAGCAACGTACGACTCGTATGGTATCATTTCCTTTGTACAAAAAGTGAA
TATCAAAATGCATTGTATTAATTATATATAAGTTAGTATATGGAGTTAGTTGTCCTCACTGTCTTTATCT
GGCGCAATCTCCTATGCCATCATTCCCTCTTCACACGTACGTGTGCACACTCGATGTCACATTTGTATAA
ACACGTTTGCTTTTAGCGTGAGATCATCACCATATTCCATTTTTGGTGGGTCAGTTCTCTTTCTAGATAG
TTATTTGTAAGGACGTGAATTAAAAGGGATCGTCGTCACTTGTTGAGATAAAAGAAAAGATATATGGTCA
GTTTCTGCATCTTGGAATCAACTTAAGGGTTGTCTTAATTAATTTTGATAGACCCTACTTTAAAAATTAA
TTAGTTGCTTTCATTGGCCCTCAATAAGAAAAGCCAAAAAAGAAAGAAGACTGGTCTTGGAAGTTTGCCA
ACACGGGTAATAGATTAATGGTGAAAAGGGCGAATTTTTTTACCCAAAACCCTAATTAAGTAGAAGTATT
AATCGAGAGCAAAAAAGAGAGAGAGAGTCAGTAGCCAAAAGGAATGAATGGAAGAAAGAAAAAGGAATCT
CTATAGGCAGCATATATTCAAGTAATTAATTAAAGTAGATAGATAGAGCAAAAGGAGAGGTTAGGAGGCA
TTAATTAATTATTTAAGAGCATGTGGTGAATGTAAATGTTTATGGTTGCTTCCCTCTCTATACATTATGT
ATCTACCTTTCCTAACTAACAATTCCCTAGGCCGTACGACGACTAACAAAGAAAAAAACAAAAGAAACTG
ATAAAGCTTTTGAATTGTAGATAAATCATCTGCTACAGTTATACCATTATATATCTTATTAAAGACCTAA
GTTTCCTTCACTATACGTCTTCGTCCATTTACGTACGTATTATACGGACGGTTTAAGCTACTATATCTAT
ATTGTTAACAATGTAACTGTTGAGATATATCTTGCAATAATATGTCATGGTGTATGCATACGATAATATG
AATCAATGTTTGAAATCTTGACGTGCCCGTGATACAATAAGATGATCAAAATTTCAAATTTTGTCAAATA
TTAAAACAACATACACATACACATGTGTCCAGGTGGCATTATAAAATGTATATATGGTGGATATAGAGAG
AGAGGGAGATGCGTATAGTGAATAGGAAAGTAAGTAATAAAGAGAGGGTGGAGGAATTGGAAAGGGGTTG
GAGGCAAACCCATAAAGAGCATTCATTTCCTTTTAAGGTCGCTGAAATTAATGAGTAACGATCGGTCAAT
GCCTCTCGCTGACCTTTTTCTTTTTTTACAACAACAAATAAAAATAAAATAAATTTCGACGTCTCTTTCC
GCTGCTGAATTACATTTGTTGAATTAATTTTCTCTGCTTACGTACGTCTTCTAAACTTTCTCTATCCGAA
TTCTTTTTTAACTTTCTAACTTATATTCAACAACTCTTCTTTCCTGCCTTTACCGTTAGTCTAATTGTTT
TCCTAATACTGCTACGTACATACCCCTACTATACTAGTCAGTGTATTAGATTCGATTGGGATTAATCCAG
GAATATAGATATCCCATTAGTTTTTATAAAAATATTGGAAGAGGACAAGTCTCAAGCAATTTAGGGTTCC
ATGTAGCGCTGCAATATACTGTTAGTAACTCTCTCTTACCCATATATTGTATATGCTAATTCTTATCAAA
TATATATATATGCTTCTCCCAGAGTCCCAGTTTCCTATAATCCTGACGCAATTATACTAATAGAGCCAAG
TTTACATAATAAAGTATATATGATTAATAGATAGGGTTTCTTATTAAGCCATATCTTAAATTAAGATGTG
ATGATAGCGTTTTGTATAAGTTACCAATTGTTTGAAAGAAGAGATCATCACAATAATAAATCATAAGTAG
TAGTATATAGTAATAAATAAATACACAAGTCATAATAAGAGTAATGAGAGGATAATTAAGGAGGGAAGAA
GAAAGCAGAAAATGCGGTTGGAGAATTAGGTGCTAAAAGTTAGTTGAGTCCATCTCAGTATCTAACGGTC
AACTCTCTCTCTCTCTAGAGAAAACAATTAAGAAATCTGACATACACATATGTCTCTCTCTCTCTCTCTC
TCTAGTCTATACACACAATTCAATTAAAGAAGAGACAGAGAAGTTCGTCTTTTTTGTTTTTATACCCTTA
AATCAATCATGCAATTGTAACCCTTCCTTCTTATTCTCATTCCTTCCCCCCCTGTCTACAGTAATCTATA
GCAACGCCATTATGTACTACTTTTAACGGATAATTTGCTCATGTTTCAATATGGCTTCATTGTATATATG
TTCAAGTTCTTCTCAATCCTTTATATCATTCCAACATAATTCATATTAAAGTTAGTAGCTGAAATTGGAA
GGCTGATATATTTTCCATAATTCAAATTTGAATTTTGCTCATCATATATATATGTATATATTAAAAATCG
AATATTAAGAAGAAAAATGAAGTCGATCGATGGCTGCCAATGCTGTAGCTGGCCATGTTTTAAACTACTC
AATTGTCGGATTGAAGTATAGCCAAAATATATAAAACCGTAAAAGGACTAAATATAATAATATAATAGGT
ATTAATTAATTAAAACTAATTAATTATAAAAGAAGCACCTAAAAGTCAAGAGCAGTAGAGAAATGGAAGA
AATATCTGAAAAACGACCGCTTATATATATATGTATCATTGGAATTGAAGAGGCTATATATATATATATA
TATATATCGATCTTAGCTTATATATTAATTGAAAGTACATTTTGGTGTATAAGTAATTAAAGAAGAAAGA
AAAAAAGAGAGATAATATATAAGGAAGAAGGAGTGCGAGGAGAAGAGGGAAGAGATCATAATTAAGCAAA
GAAGCTAGCTAGGGACAGGATTTGTAACAATGAAAGCGTTAACGGCCAGGCAACAAGAGGTGTTTGATCT
CATCCGTGATCACATCAGCCAGACAGGTATGCCGCCGACGCGTGCGGAAATCGCGCAGCGTTTGGGGTTC
CGTTCCCCAAACGCGGCTGAAGAACATCTGAAGGCGCTGGCACGCAAAGGCGTTATTGAAATTGTTTCCG
GCGCATCACGCGGGATTCGTCTGTTGCAGGAAGAGGAAGAAGGGTTGCCGCTGGTAGGTCGTGTGGCTGC
CGGTGAACCGTCGAGCGCCCCCCCGACCGATGTCAGCCTGGGGGACGAGCTCCACTTAGACGGCGAGGAC
GTGGCGATGGCGCATGCCGACGCGCTAGACGATTTCGATCTGGACATGTTGGGGGACGGGGATTCCCCGG
GTCCGGGATTTACCCCCCACGACTCCGCCCCCTACGGCGCTCTGGATATGGCCGACTTCGAGTTTGAGCA
GATGTTTACCGATGCCCTTGGAATTGACGAGTACGGTGGGGATCCGTCTGCTGGAGACATGAGAGCTGCC
AACCTTTGGCCAAGCCCGCTCATGATCAAACGCTCTAAGAAGAACAGCCTGGCCTTGTCCCTGACGGCCG
ACCAGATGGTCAGTGCCTTGTTGGATGCTGAGCCCCCCATACTCTATTCCGAGTATGATCCTACCAGACC
CTTCAGTGAAGCTTCGATGATGGGCTTACTGACCAACCTGGCAGACAGGGAGCTGGTTCACATGATCAAC
TGGGCGAAGAGGGTGCCAGGCTTTGTGGATTTGACCCTCCATGATCAGGTCCACCTTCTAGAATGTGCCT
GGCTAGAGATCCTGATGATTGGACTTGTCTGGCGCTCCATGGAGCACCCAGGGAAGCTACTGTTTGCTCC
TAACTTGCTCTTGGACAGGAACCAGGGAAAATGTGTAGAGGGCATGGTGGAGATCTTCGACATGCTGCTG
GCTACATCATCTCGGTTCCGCATGATGAATCTGCAGGGAGAGGAGTTTGTGTGCCTCAAATCTATTATTT
TGCTTAATTCTGGAGTGTACACATTTCTGTCCAGCACCCTGAAGTCTCTGGAAGAGAAGGACCATATCCA
CCGAGTCCTGGACAAGATCACAGACACTTTGATCCACCTGATGGCCAAGGCAGGCCTGACCCTGCAGCAG
CAGCACCAGCGGCTGGCCCAGCTCCTCCTCATCCTCTCCCACATCAGGCACATGAGTAACAAAGGCATGG
AGCATCTGTACAGCATGAAGTGCAAGAACGTGGTGCCCCTCTATGACCTGCTGCTGGAGATGCTGGACGC
CCACCGCCTACATGCGCCCACTAGCCGTGGAGGGGCATCCGTGGAGGAGACGGACCAAAGCCACTTGGCC
ACTGCGGGCTCTACTTCATCGCATTCCTTGCAAAAGTATTACATCACGGGGGAGGCAGAGGGTTTCCCTG
CCACAGTCTGAGGCTGAGCTCCCTGGCGGAATTCCCAGAGATGTTAGCTGAAATCATCACTAATCAGATA
CCAAAATATTCAAATGGAAATATCAAAAAGCTTCTGTTTCATCAAAAATGACTCGACCTAACTGAGTAAG
CTAGCTTGTTCGAGTATTATGGCATTGGGAAAACTGTTTTTCTTGTACCATTTGTTGTGCTTGTAATTTA
CTGTGTTTTTTATTCGGTTTTCGCTATCGAACTGTGAAATGGAAATGGATGGAGAAGAGTTAATGAATGA
TATGGTCCTTTTGTTCATTCTCAAATTAATATTATTTGTTTTTTCTCTTATTTGTTGTGTGTTGAATTTG
AAATTATAAGAGATATGCAAACATTTTGTTTTGAGTAAAAATGTGTCAAATCGTGGCCTCTAATGACCGA
AGTTAATATGAGGAGTAAAACATCCCAAACTCAGCCTAGCAAAGTCGACGAATTCTCCCGGGTGGATCCA
AGGCCTTCTAGAAAAACGAATTCCATGCCAGCTTGGGCTGCAGGTCGAGGCTAAAAAACTAATCGCATTA
TCATCCCCTCGACGTACTGTACATATAACCACTGGTTTTATATACAGCAGTACTGTACATATAACCACTG
GTTTTATATACAGCAGTCGACGTACTGTACATATAACCACTGGTTTTATATACAGCAGTACTGTACATAT
AACCACTGGTTTTATATACAGCAGTCGAGGTAAGATTAGATATGGATATGTATATGGATATGTATATGGT
GGTAATGCCATGTAATATGCTCGACTCTAGGATCTTCGCAAGACCCTTCCTCTATATAAGGAAGTTCATT
TCATTTGGAGAGGACACGCTGAAGCTAGTCGCTGCATGGATAAGAAGTACTCTATCGGACTCGATATCGG
AACTAACTCTGTGGGATGGGCTGTGATCACCGATGAGTACAAGGTGCCATCTAAGAAGTTCAAGGTTCTC
GGAAACACCGATAGGCACTCTATCAAGAAAAACCTTATCGGTGCTCTCCTCTTCGATTCTGGTGAAACTG
CTGAGGCTACCAGACTCAAGAGAACCGCTAGAAGAAGGTACACCAGAAGAAAGAACAGGATCTGCTACCT
CCAAGAGATCTTCTCTAACGAGATGGCTAAAGTGGATGATTCATTCTTCCACAGGCTCGAAGAGTCATTC
CTCGTGGAAGAAGATAAGAAGCACGAGAGGCACCCTATCTTCGGAAACATCGTTGATGAGGTGGCATACC
ACGAGAAGTACCCTACTATCTACCACCTCAGAAAGAAGCTCGTTGATTCTACTGATAAGGCTGATCTCAG
GCTCATCTACCTCGCTCTCGCTCACATGATCAAGTTCAGAGGACACTTCCTCATCGAGGGTGATCTCAAC
CCTGATAACTCTGATGTGGATAAGTTGTTCATCCAGCTCGTGCAGACCTACAACCAGCTTTTCGAAGAGA
ACCCTATCAACGCTTCAGGTGTGGATGCTAAGGCTATCCTCTCTGCTAGGCTCTCTAAGTCAAGAAGGCT
TGAGAACCTCATTGCTCAGCTCCCTGGTGAGAAGAAGAACGGACTTTTCGGAAACTTGATCGCTCTCTCT
CTCGGACTCACCCCTAACTTCAAGTCTAACTTCGATCTCGCTGAGGATGCAAAGCTCCAGCTCTCAAAGG
ATACCTACGATGATGATCTCGATAACCTCCTCGCTCAGATCGGAGATCAGTACGCTGATTTGTTCCTCGC
TGCTAAGAACCTCTCTGATGCTATCCTCCTCAGTGATATCCTCAGAGTGAACACCGAGATCACCAAGGCT
CCACTCTCAGCTTCTATGATCAAGAGATACGATGAGCACCACCAGGATCTCACACTTCTCAAGGCTCTTG
TTAGACAGCAGCTCCCAGAGAAGTACAAAGAGATTTTCTTCGATCAGTCTAAGAACGGATACGCTGGTTA
CATCGATGGTGGTGCATCTCAAGAAGAGTTCTACAAGTTCATCAAGCCTATCCTCGAGAAGATGGATGGA
ACCGAGGAACTCCTCGTGAAGCTCAATAGAGAGGATCTTCTCAGAAAGCAGAGGACCTTCGATAACGGAT
CTATCCCTCATCAGATCCACCTCGGAGAGTTGCACGCTATCCTTAGAAGGCAAGAGGATTTCTACCCATT
CCTCAAGGATAACAGGGAAAAGATTGAGAAGATTCTCACCTTCAGAATCCCTTACTACGTGGGACCTCTC
GCTAGAGGAAACTCAAGATTCGCTTGGATGACCAGAAAGTCTGAGGAAACCATCACCCCTTGGAACTTCG
AAGAGGTGGTGGATAAGGGTGCTAGTGCTCAGTCTTTCATCGAGAGGATGACCAACTTCGATAAGAACCT
TCCAAACGAGAAGGTGCTCCCTAAGCACTCTTTGCTCTACGAGTACTTCACCGTGTACAACGAGTTGACC
AAGGTTAAGTACGTGACCGAGGGAATGAGGAAGCCTGCTTTTTTGTCAGGTGAGCAAAAGAAGGCTATCG
TTGATCTCTTGTTCAAGACCAACAGAAAGGTGACCGTGAAGCAGCTCAAAGAGGATTACTTCAAGAAAAT
CGAGTGCTTCGATTCAGTTGAGATTTCTGGTGTTGAGGATAGGTTCAACGCATCTCTCGGAACCTACCAC
GATCTCCTCAAGATCATTAAGGATAAGGATTTCTTGGATAACGAGGAAAACGAGGATATCTTGGAGGATA
TCGTTCTTACCCTCACCCTCTTTGAAGATAGAGAGATGATTGAAGAAAGGCTCAAGACCTACGCTCATCT
CTTCGATGATAAGGTGATGAAGCAGTTGAAGAGAAGAAGATACACTGGTTGGGGAAGGCTCTCAAGAAAG
CTCATTAACGGAATCAGGGATAAGCAGTCTGGAAAGACAATCCTTGATTTCCTCAAGTCTGATGGATTCG
CTAACAGAAACTTCATGCAGCTCATCCACGATGATTCTCTCACCTTTAAAGAGGATATCCAGAAGGCTCA
GGTTTCAGGACAGGGTGATAGTCTCCATGAGCATATCGCTAACCTCGCTGGATCTCCTGCAATCAAGAAG
GGAATCCTCCAGACTGTGAAGGTTGTGGATGAGTTGGTGAAGGTGATGGGAAGGCATAAGCCTGAGAACA
TCGTGATCGAAATGGCTAGAGAGAACCAGACCACTCAGAAGGGACAGAAGAACTCTAGGGAAAGGATGAA
GAGGATCGAGGAAGGTATCAAAGAGCTTGGATCTCAGATCCTCAAAGAGCACCCTGTTGAGAACACTCAG
CTCCAGAATGAGAAGCTCTACCTCTACTACCTCCAGAACGGAAGGGATATGTATGTGGATCAAGAGTTGG
ATATCAACAGGCTCTCTGATTACGATGTTGATCATATCGTGCCACAGTCATTCTTGAAGGATGATTCTAT
CGATAACAAGGTGCTCACCAGGTCTGATAAGAACAGGGGTAAGAGTGATAACGTGCCAAGTGAAGAGGTT
GTGAAGAAAATGAAGAACTATTGGAGGCAGCTCCTCAACGCTAAGCTCATCACTCAGAGAAAGTTCGATA
ACTTGACTAAGGCTGAGAGGGGAGGACTCTCTGAATTGGATAAGGCAGGATTCATCAAGAGGCAGCTTGT
GGAAACCAGGCAGATCACTAAGCACGTTGCACAGATCCTCGATTCTAGGATGAACACCAAGTACGATGAG
AACGATAAGTTGATCAGGGAAGTGAAGGTTATCACCCTCAAGTCAAAGCTCGTGTCTGATTTCAGAAAGG
ATTTCCAATTCTACAAGGTGAGGGAAATCAACAACTACCACCACGCTCACGATGCTTACCTTAACGCTGT
TGTTGGAACCGCTCTCATCAAGAAGTATCCTAAGCTCGAGTCAGAGTTCGTGTACGGTGATTACAAGGTG
TACGATGTGAGGAAGATGATCGCTAAGTCTGAGCAAGAGATCGGAAAGGCTACCGCTAAGTATTTCTTCT
ACTCTAACATCATGAATTTCTTCAAGACCGAGATTACCCTCGCTAACGGTGAGATCAGAAAGAGGCCACT
CATCGAGACAAACGGTGAAACAGGTGAGATCGTGTGGGATAAGGGAAGGGATTTCGCTACCGTTAGAAAG
GTGCTCTCTATGCCACAGGTGAACATCGTTAAGAAAACCGAGGTGCAGACCGGTGGATTCTCTAAAGAGT
CTATCCTCCCTAAGAGGAACTCTGATAAGCTCATTGCTAGGAAGAAGGATTGGGACCCTAAGAAATACGG
TGGTTTCGATTCTCCTACCGTGGCTTACTCTGTTCTCGTTGTGGCTAAGGTTGAGAAGGGAAAGAGTAAG
AAGCTCAAGTCTGTTAAGGAACTTCTCGGAATCACTATCATGGAAAGGTCATCTTTCGAGAAGAACCCAA
TCGATTTCCTCGAGGCTAAGGGATACAAAGAGGTTAAGAAGGATCTCATCATCAAGCTCCCAAAGTACTC
ACTCTTCGAACTCGAGAACGGTAGAAAGAGGATGCTCGCTTCTGCTGGTGAGCTTCAAAAGGGAAACGAG
CTTGCTCTCCCATCTAAGTACGTTAACTTTCTTTACCTCGCTTCTCACTACGAGAAGTTGAAGGGATCTC
CAGAAGATAACGAGCAGAAGCAACTTTTCGTTGAGCAGCACAAGCACTACTTGGATGAGATCATCGAGCA
GATCTCTGAGTTCTCTAAAAGGGTGATCCTCGCTGATGCAAACCTCGATAAGGTGTTGTCTGCTTACAAC
AAGCACAGAGATAAGCCTATCAGGGAACAGGCAGAGAACATCATCCATCTCTTCACCCTTACCAACCTCG
GTGCTCCTGCTGCTTTCAAGTACTTCGATACAACCATCGATAGGAAGAGATACACCTCTACCAAAGAAGT
GCTCGATGCTACCCTCATCCATCAGTCTATCACTGGACTCTACGAGACTAGGATCGATCTCTCACAGCTC
GGTGGTGATTCAAGGGCTGATCCTAAGAAGAAGAGGAAGGTTTGAGACGCAGGCCTCCCAGCTTTCGTCC
GTATCATCGGTTTCGACAACGTTCGTCAAGTTCAATGCATCAGTTTCATTGCCCACACACCAGAATCCTA
CTAAGTTTGAGTATTATGGCATTGGAAAAGCTGTTTTCTTCTATCATTTGTTCTGCTTGTAATTTACTGT
GTTCTTTCAGTTTTTGTTTTCGGACATCAAAATGCAAATGGATGGATAAGAGTTAATAAATGATATGGTC
CTTTTGTTCATTCTCAAATTATTATTATCTGTTGTTTTTACTTTAATGGGTTGAATTTAAGTAAGAAAGG
AACTAACAGTGTGATATTAAGGTGCAATGTTAGACATATAAAACAGTCTTTCACCTCTCTTTGGTTATGT
CTTGAATTGGTTTGTTTCTTCACTTATCTGTGTAATCAAGTTTACTATGAGTCTATGATCAAGTAATTAT
GCAATCAAGTTAAGTACAGTATAGGCTTACTATTGAAACCAAATTAACATAGGGTTTTTATTTAAATAAA
AGTTTAACCTTCTTTTTAAAAAATTGTTCATAGTGTCATGTCAGAACAAGAGCTACAAATCACACATAGC
ATGCATAAGCGGAGCTATGATGAGTGGTATTGTTTTGTTCGTCACTTGTCACTCTTTTCCAACACATAAT
CCCGACAACAACGTAAGAGCATCTCTCTCTCTCCACACACACTCATGCATGCATGCATTCTTACACGTGA
TTGCCATGCAAATCTCCTTTCTCACCTATAAATACAAACCAACCCTTCACTACACTCTTCACTCAAACCA
AAACAAGAAAACATACACAAATAGCAAAACAAGGGCGAATTCTCAACACAACATATACAAAACAAACGAA
TCTCAAGCAATCAAGCATTCTACTTCTATTGCAGCAATTTAAATCATTTCTTTTAAAGCAAAAGCAATTT
TCTGAAAATTTTCACCATTTACGAACGATAGCCATGGTGAGCAAGGGCGAGGAGCTGTTCACCGGGGTGG
TGCCCATCCTGGTCGAGCTGGACGGCGACGTAAACGGCCACAAGTTCAGCGTGTCCGGCGAGGGCGAGGG
CGATGCCACCTACGGCAAGCTGACCCTGAAGCTGATCTGCACCACCGGCAAGCTGCCCGTGCCCTGGCCC
ACCCTCGTGACCACCCTGGGCTACGGCCTGCAGTGCTTCGCCCGCTACCCCGACCACATGAAGCAGCACG
ACTTCTTCAAGTCCGCCATGCCCGAAGGCTACGTCCAGGAGCGCACCATCTTCTTCAAGGACGACGGCAA
CTACAAGACCCGCGCCGAGGTGAAGTTCGAGGGCGACACCCTGGTGAACCGCATCGAGCTGAAGGGCATC
GACTTCAAGGAGGACGGCAACATCCTGGGGCACAAGCTGGAGTACAACTACAACAGCCACAACGTCTATA
TCACCGCCGACAAGCAGAAGAACGGCATCAAGGCCAACTTCAAGATCCGCCACAACATCGAGGACGGCGG
CGTGCAGCTCGCCGACCACTACCAGCAGAACACCCCCATCGGCGACGGCCCCGTGCTGCTGCCCGACAAC
CACTACCTGAGCTACCAGTCCGCCCTGAGCAAAGACCCCAACGAGAAGCGCGATCACATGGTCCTGCTGG
AGTTCGTGACCGCCGCCGGGATCACTCTCGGCATGGACGAGCTGTACAAGTAGCTTGGCTGCAGGTCGAC
CTGCAGGCATGCCCGCTGAAATCACCAGTCTCTCTCTACAAATCTATCTCTCTCTATAATAATGTGTGAG
TAGTTCCCAGATAAGGGAATTAGGGTTCTTATAGGGTTTCGCTCATGTGTTGAGCATATAAGAAACCCTT
AGTATGTATTTGTATTTGTAAAATACTTCTATCAATAAAATTTCTAATTCCTAAAACCAAAATCCAGGGG
TACCGTATGATCTAGGGAAGTTCCTATTCCGAAGTTCCTATTCTCTGAAAAGTATAGGAACTTCTTTGCG
TATTGGGCGCTCTTGGCCTTTTTGGCCACCGGTCGTACGGTTAAAACCACCCCAGTACATTAAAAACGTC
CGCAATGTGTTATTAAGTTGTCTAAGCGTCAATTTGTTTACACCACAATATATCCTGCCACCAGCCAGCC
AACAGCTCCCCGACCGGCAGCTCGGCACAAAATCACCACTCGATACAGGCAGCCCATCAGTCCACTAGAG
ACGCTCACCGGGCTGGTTGCCCTCGCCGCTGGGCTGGCGGCCGTCTATGGCCCTGCAAACGCGCCAGAAA
CGCCGTCGAAGCCGTGTGCGAGACACCGCAGCCGCCGGCGTTGTGGATACCTCGCGGAAAACTTGGCCCT
CACTGACAGATGAGGGGCGGACGTTGACACTTGAGGGGCCGACTCACCCGGCGCGGCGTTGACAGATGAG
GGGCAGGCTCGATTTCGGCCGGCGACGTGGAGCTGGCCAGCCTCGCAAATCGGCGAAAACGCCTGATTTT
ACGCGAGTTTCCCACAGATGATGTGGACAAGCCTGGGGATAAGTGCCCTGCGGTATTGACACTTGAGGGG
CGCGACTACTGACAGATGAGGGGCGCGATCCTTGACACTTGAGGGGCAGAGTGCTGACAGATGAGGGGCG
CACCTATTGACATTTGAGGGGCTGTCCACAGGCAGAAAATCCAGCATTTGCAAGGGTTTCCGCCCGTTTT
TCGGCCACCGCTAACCTGTCTTTTAACCTGCTTTTAAACCAATATTTATAAACCTTGTTTTTAACCAGGG
CTGCGCCCTGTGCGCGTGACCGCGCACGCCGAAGGGGGGTGCCCCCCCTTCTCGAACCCTCCCGGCCCGC
TCTCGCGTTGGCAGCATCACCCATAATTGTGGTTTCAAAATCGGCTCCGTCGATACTATGTTATACGCCA
ACTTTGAAAACAACTTTGAAAAAGCTGTTTTCTGGTATTTAAAGTTTTAGAATGCAAGGAACAGTGAATT
GGAGTTCGTCTTGTTATAATTAGGGAAGGTGCGAATAAGCGGGGAAATTCTTCTCGGCTGACTCAGTCAT
TTCATTTCTTCATGTTTGAGCCGATTTTTTCTCCCGTAAATGCCTTGAATCAGCCTATTTAGACCGTTTC
TTCGCCATTTAAGGCGTTATCCCCAGTTTTTA
[978 nt withheld, positions 13823-14800]
GATGAACCCTGTTCTATGGCTCCAGATGACAAACATGATCTCATATCAGGGACTTGTTCGCACCTTCCTT
AGCTTCTTGGGGTATCTTTAAATACTGTAGAAAAGAGGAAGGAAATAATAAATGGCTAAAATGAGAATAT
CACCGGAATTGAAAAAACTGATCGAAAAATACCGCTGCGTAAAAGATACGGAAGGAATGTCTCCTGCTAA
GGTATATAAGCTGGTGGGAGAAAATGAAAACCTATATTTAAAAATGACGGACAGCCGGTATAAAGGGACC
ACCTATGATGTGGAACGGGAAAAGGACATGATGCTATGGCTGGAAGGAAAGCTGCCTGTTCCAAAGGTCC
TGCACCTTGAACGGCATGATGGCTGGAGCAATCTGCTCATGAGTGAGGCCGATGGCGTCCTTTGCTCGGA
AGAGTATGAAGATGAACAAAGCCCTGAAAAGATTATCGAGCTGTATGCGGAGTGCATCAGGCTCTTTCAC
TCCATCGACATATCGGATTGTCCCTATACGAATAGCTTAGACAGCCGCTTAGCCGAATTGGATTACTTAC
TGAATAACGATCTGGCCGATGTGGATTGCGAAAACTGGGAAGAAGACACCCCATTTAAAGATCCGCGCGA
GCTGTATGATTTTTTAAAGACGGAAAAGCCCGAAGAGGAACTTGTCTTTTCCCACGGCGACCTGGGAGAC
AGCAACATCTTTGTGAAAGATGGCAAAGTAAGTGGCTTTATTGATCTTGGGAGAAGCGGCAGGGCGGACA
AGTGGTATGACATTGCCTTCTGCGTCCGGTCGATCAGGGAGGATATTGGGGAAGAACAGTATGTCGAGCT
ATTTTTTGACTTACTGGGGATCAAGCCTGATTGGGAGAAAATAAAATATTATATTTTACTGGATGAATTG
TTTTAGTACCTAGATGTGGCGCAACGATGCTGGCGACAAGCAGGAGCGCACCGACTTCTTCCGCATCAAG
TGTTTTGGCTCTCAGGCCGAGGCCCACGGCAAGTATTTGGGCAAGGGGTCGCTGGTATTCGTGCAGGGCA
AGATTCGGAATACCAAGTACGAGAAGGACGGCCAGACGGTCTACGGGACCGACTTCATTGCCGATAAGGT
GGATTATCTGGACACCAAGGCACCAGGCGGATCAAATCAGGAATAAGGGCACATTGCCCCGGCGTGAGTC
GGGGCAATCCCGCAAGGAGGGTGAATGAATCGGACGTTTGACCGGAAGGCATACAGGCAAGAACTGATCG
ACGCGGGGTTTTCCGCCGAGGATGCCGAAACCATCGCAAGCCGCACCGTCATGCGTGCGCCCCGCGAAAC
CTTCCAGTCCGTCGGCTCGATGGCCCAGCAAGCTACGGCCAAGATCGAGCGCGACAGCGTGCAACTGGCT
CCCCCTGCCCTGCCCGCGCCATCGGCCGCCGTGGAGCGTTCGCGTCGTCTCGAACAGGAGGCGGCAGGTT
TGGCGAAGTCGATGACCATCGACACGCGAGGAACTATGACGACCAAGAAGCGAAAAACCGCCGGCGAGGA
CCTGGCAAAACAGGTCAGCGAGGCCAAGCAAGCCGCGTTGCTGAAACACACGAAGCAGCAGATCAAGGAA
ATGCAGCTTTCCTTGTTCGATATTGCGCCGTGGCCGGACACGATGCGAGCGATGCCAAACGACACGGCCC
GCTCTGCCCTGTTCACCACGCGCAACAAGAAAATCCCGCGCGAGGCGCTGCAAAACAAGGTCATTTTCCA
CGTCAACAAGGACGTGAAGATCACCTACACCGGCGTCGAGCTGCGGGCCGACGATGACGAACTGGTGTGG
CAGCAGGTGTTGGAGTACGCGAAGCGCACCCCTATCGGCGAGCCGATCACCTTCACGTTCTACGAGCTTT
GCCAGGACCTGGGCTGGTCGATCAATGGCCGGTATTACACGAAGGCCGAGGAATGCCTGTCGCGCCTACA
GGCGACGGCGATGGGCTTCACGTCCGACCGCGTTGGGCACCTGGAATCGGTGTCGCTGCTGCACCGCTTC
CGCGTCCTGGACCGTGGCAAGAAAACGTCCCGTTGCCAGGTCCTGATCGACGAGGAAATCGTCGTGCTGT
TTGCTGGCGACCACTACACGAAATTCATATGGGAGAAGTACCGCAAGCTGTCGCCGACGGCCCGACGGAT
GTTCGACTATTTCAGCTCGCACCGGGAGCCGTACCCGCTCAAGCTGGAAACCTTCCGCCTCATGTGCGGA
TCGGATTCCACCCGCGTGAAGAAGTGGCGCGAGCAGGTCGGCGAAGCCTGCGAAGAGTTGCGAGGCAGCG
GCCTGGTGGAACACGCCTGGGTCAATGATGACCTGGTGCATTGCAAACGCTAGGGCCTTGTGGGGTCAGT
TCCGGCTGGGGGTTCAGCAGCCAGCGCTTTACTGAGATCCTCTTCCGCTTCCTCGCTCACTGACTCGCTG
CGCTCGGTCGTTCGGCTGCGGCGAGCGGTATCAGCTCACTCAAAGGCGGTAATACGGTTATCCACAGAAT
CAGGGGATAACGCAGGAAAGAACATGTGAGCAAAAGGCCAGCAAAAGGCCAGGAACCGTAAAAAGGCCGC
GTTGCTGGCGTTTTTCCATAGGCTCCGCCCCCCTGACGAGCATCACAAAAATCGACGCTCAAGTCAGAGG
TGGCGAAACCCGACAGGACTATAAAGATACCAGGCGTTTCCCCCTGGAAGCTCCCTCGTGCGCTCTCCTG
TTCCGACCCTGCCGCTTACCGGATACCTGTCCGCCTTTCTCCCTTCGGGAAGCGTGGCGCTTTCTCATAG
CTCACGCTGTAGGTATCTCAGTTCGGTGTAGGTCGTTCGCTCCAAGCTGGGCTGTGTGCACGAACCCCCC
GTTCAGCCCGACCGCTGCGCCTTATCCGGTAACTATCGTCTTGAGTCCAACCCGGTAAGACACGACTTAT
CGCCACTGGCAGCAGCCACTGGTAACAGGATTAGCAGAGCGAGGTATGTAGGCGGTGCTACAGAGTTCTT
GAAGTGGTGGCCTAACTACGGCTACACTAGAAGAACAGTATTTGGTATCTGCGCTCTGCTGAAGCCAGTT
ACCTTCGGAAAAAGAGTTGGTAGCTCTTGATCCGGCAAACAAACCACCGCTGGTAGCGGTGGTTTTTTTG
TTTGCAAGCAGCAGATTACGCGCAGAAAAAAAGGATCTCAA
Features (pLannotate 1.2.2; 25 found; start..end, strand, type, name):
    214..238     -  misc_feature   RB T-DNA repeat: right border repeat from nopaline C58 T-DNA
    290..313     -  CDS            lacZα (fragment): LacZα fragment of β-galactosidase; lacZ fragment
   4230..4481    +  CDS            LexA BD: DNA-binding domain of E. coli LexA; lexA (truncated); binds the 16-bp palindromic sequence 5'-CTGTATATATATACAG-3'
   4497..4730    +  CDS            VP16 AD: transcriptional activation domain of herpes simplex virus protein VP16 (Triezenberg et al., 1988; Cousens et al., 1989); UL48
   4740..5675    +  CDS            ERT2: mutated ligand-binding domain of the human estrogen receptor (Feil et al., 1997)
   5699..5788    +  CDS            NR3C1 (fragment): GCR_RABIT - Also known as GRL. Experimental evidence at protein level: Swiss-Prot protein existence level 1. Receptor for glucocorticoids (GC). Has a dual mode of action: as a transcription factor that binds to glucocorticoid response elements (GRE), both for nuclear and mitochondrial DNA, and as a modulator of other transcription factors. Affects inflammatory responses, cellular proliferation and differentiation in target tissues. Involved in chromatin remodeling. Plays a role in rapid mRNA degradation by binding to the 5' UTR of target mRNAs and interacting with PNRC2 in a ligand-dependent m
   5818..6112    +  terminator     E9 terminator (fragment): terminator and polyadenylation signal from the pea rbcS-E9 gene
   6208..6236    -  promoter       GAL1 promoter (fragment): S. cerevisiae GAL1; inducible promoter, regulated by Gal4
   6400..6459    -  promoter       GAL10 promoter (fragment): S. cerevisiae GAL10; inducible promoter, regulated by Gal4
   6478..6524    +  promoter       minimal CaMV 35S promoter: minimal 35S promoter from cauliflower mosaic virus
   6546..10649   +  CDS            cas9: CAS9_STRP1 - Also known as csn1 From Streptococcus pyogenes serotype M1.
  10701..10781   +  CDS            RBCS.3A (fragment): RBS3_PEA - Experimental evidence at protein level: Swiss-Prot protein existence level 1. RuBisCO catalyzes two reactions: the carboxylation of D- ribulose 1,5-bisphosphate, the primary event in carbon dioxide fixation, as well as the oxidative fragmentation of the pentose substrate. Both reactions occur simultaneously and in competition at the same active site. Although the small subunit is not catalytic it is essential for maximal activity (Probable). Binds to abscisic acid (ABA); only half of the possible binding sites are occupied in the crystal; and there are indications this is a low affi
  11546..11582   +  ncRNA          PK1-TEV CVMV: Accession: RF01102 - 5'-leader pseudoknot of TEV/CVMV
  11654..12370   +  CDS            Venus: Venus is a basic (constitutively fluorescent) yellow fluorescent protein published in 2002, derived from Aequorea victoria. It is reported to be a rapidly-maturing weak dimer with moderate acid sensitivity.
  12385..12402   +  misc_feature   MCS (fragment): pUC18/19 multiple cloning site
  12441..12597   +  polyA_signal   CaMV poly(A) signal (fragment): cauliflower mosaic virus polyadenylation signal
  12617..12664   +  protein_bind   FRT (mutant): FRT site with a mutation in the core sequence (Azam et al., 1997) FLP recombinase from the Saccharomyces cerevisiae 2μ plasmid
  12776..12800   -  misc_feature   LB T-DNA repeat: left border repeat from nopaline C58 T-DNA
  12880..13511   +  rep_origin     oriV: incP origin of replication
  13823..14800   -  CDS            insH10 (sequence withheld): INH10_ECOLI - Protein inferred from homology: Swiss-Prot protein existence level 3. Involved in the transposition of the insertion sequence IS5. From Escherichia coli (strain K12).
  14799..14870   +  CDS            yghO (fragment) (sequence partly withheld): YGHO_ECOLI - Experimental evidence at transcript level: Swiss-Prot protein existence level 2. From Escherichia coli (strain K12).
  14922..15716   +  CDS            KanR: aminoglycoside phosphotransferase; aphA-3; confers resistance to kanamycin
  16015..17163   +  CDS            trfA: trans-acting replication protein that binds to and activates oriV
  17187..17214   +  CDS            TetR (fragment): tetracycline resistance regulatory protein; tetR
  17403..17991   -  rep_origin     ori: high-copy-number ColE1/pMB1/pBR322/pUC origin of replication
