[The description below was written by a language model from this plasmid's Addgene catalogue record and pLannotate feature annotations shown in this document.]
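Description:
ipGL2Cas is a plant binary vector of about 18 kb built on the pSUN backbone, intended for Agrobacterium-mediated T-DNA delivery into plants. Outside the T-DNA borders it carries a high-copy ColE1/pUC-type origin for propagation in E. coli, together with the broad-host-range incP oriV and its trans-acting replication protein trfA, which support maintenance in Agrobacterium. Bacterial selection is by kanamycin (aphA-3). The annotation also detects an IS5 transposase-like sequence (insH10) in the backbone; the record does not say whether this is an intended part of the vector.

Between the nopaline-type right and left border repeats lies an estradiol-inducible Cas9 module for CRISPR-based lineage tracing. According to the catalogue entry, the GL2 promoter drives XVE; this promoter is not annotated in the feature table but presumably occupies the large unannotated stretch upstream of XVE. XVE itself is annotated as a fusion of the LexA DNA-binding domain, the VP16 activation domain and an estrogen receptor ligand-binding domain. The insert name lists a UBQ10 terminator after XVE, whereas the feature table reports a pea rbcS-E9 terminator fragment at that position. On estradiol treatment, XVE activates a LexA-responsive minimal CaMV 35S promoter controlling Streptococcus pyogenes Cas9, which is followed by a pea rbcS-3A-derived terminator region. Cas9 induction should therefore be restricted to cells where the GL2 promoter is active and the inducer is present. A separate Venus cassette with a CaMV poly(A) signal serves as the seed fluorescence marker for identifying transformed seeds in place of antibiotic or herbicide selection. A mutant FRT site lies near the left border. No guide RNA or tracing reporter is annotated, so those components may be supplied separately.
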