Addgene plasmid #210555: ipGL2Cas
Purpose: Binary vector expressing the estradiol-inducible Lineage Tracing system. XVE expression driven by GL2 promoter.
Depositing lab: Ortrun Mittelsten Scheid. Depositing organization: Gregor Mendel Institute of Molecular Plant Biology. Publication: A versatile CRISPR-based system for lineage tracing in living plants. Dona M, Bradamante G, Bogojevic Z, Gutzat R, Streubel S, Mosiolek M, Dolan L, Mittelsten Scheid O. Plant J. 2023 Jul 5. doi: 10.1111/tpj.16378. PubMed 37403571.
Backbone
  Vector backbone: pSUN
  Vector type: Plant Expression
  Selectable markers: Seed Venus Fluorescence
Growth in bacteria
  Bacterial resistance: Kanamycin, 50 μg/mL
  Growth temperature: 37°C
  Growth strain: DH5alpha
  Copy number: High Copy
Gene/Insert
  Gene/Insert name: GL2p::XVE::UBQ10t::LexA::SpCas9::PEA3AT::VenusSSM
  Species: Other
  Cloning method: Unknown
Terms and licenses: Academic/Nonprofit Terms; Industry Terms: Not Available to Industry
How to cite: ipGL2Cas was a gift from Ortrun Mittelsten Scheid (Addgene plasmid # 210555 ; http://n2t.net/addgene:210555 ; RRID:Addgene_210555)
